Addgene plasmid #155512: DDX24
Purpose: For use in RBP tethering screen
Depositing lab: Eugene Yeo. Depositing organization: University of California, San Diego (UCSD). Publication: Large-scale tethered function assays identify factors that regulate mRNA stability and translation. Luo EC, Nathanson JL, Tan FE, Schwartz JL, Schmok JC, Shankar A, Markmiller S, Yee BA, Sathe S, Pratt GA, Scaletta DB, Ha Y, Hill DE, Aigner S, Yeo GW. Nat Struct Mol Biol. 2020 Oct;27(10):989-1000. doi: 10.1038/s41594-020-0477-6. Epub 2020 Aug 17. PubMed 32807991.
Backbone
  Vector backbone: E2.pEF5-DEST-FL-V5-MCP
  Backbone size w/o insert (bp): 7357
  Vector type: Mammalian Expression
Growth in bacteria
  Bacterial resistance: Ampicillin, 100 μg/mL
  Growth temperature: 37°C
  Growth strain: DH5alpha
  Copy number: High Copy
Gene/Insert
  Gene/Insert name: DDX24 (alt name: Accession: BC008847)
  Species: H. sapiens (human)
  Insert size (bp): 2580
  Mutation: none
  Entrez Gene: DDX24
  Promoter: EF-1a
  Tag / fusion protein: V5-MCP (C terminal on backbone)
  Cloning method: Gateway Cloning
  Sequencing primers: 5′ TAATACGACTCACTATAGGG; 3′ gctcgagtctagagggc
Resource information
  A portion of this plasmid was derived from a plasmid made by: DNASU Plasmid Repository Center for Personalized Diagnostics Biodesign Institute
Terms and licenses: Academic/Nonprofit Terms; Industry Terms: Not Available to Industry
How to cite: DDX24 was a gift from Eugene Yeo (Addgene plasmid # 155512 ; http://n2t.net/addgene:155512 ; RRID:Addgene_155512)
