[The description below was written by a language model from this plasmid's Addgene catalogue record and pLannotate feature annotations shown in this document.]
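Description:
DDX24 is a mammalian expression plasmid built on the E2.pEF5-DEST-FL-V5-MCP Gateway destination backbone, carrying the full-length, unmutated human DDX24 open reading frame, which encodes an ATP-dependent RNA helicase. It is propagated in E. coli through a high-copy ColE1/pUC-type origin and selected with ampicillin via the AmpR β-lactamase gene. The sequenced record is about 8.9 kb. The annotation also picks up small remnants of other elements (fragments of f1 ori, CMV enhancer, SV40 promoter, lacI and ble) that appear to be backbone leftovers rather than functional parts.

The DDX24 coding sequence sits between attB1 and attB2 sites, the scars of Gateway recombination. It is transcribed from the strong constitutive EF-1α promoter, and a T7 promoter lies just upstream of the insert. Downstream of attB2, the backbone supplies a C-terminal V5 epitope tag followed by the bacteriophage MS2 coat protein (MCP), and the transcript is terminated by the bGH polyadenylation signal. The MCP moiety binds MS2 RNA stem-loops, so the fusion protein can be artificially recruited to a reporter mRNA carrying those hairpins, while V5 allows detection of the fusion.

A FRT site placed directly ahead of a hygromycin resistance gene with an SV40 poly(A) signal has no annotated promoter of its own. This arrangement is characteristic of FLP-mediated integration into a genomic FRT landing site with hygromycin selection, although the record does not state that use. The stated purpose is an RNA-binding protein tethering screen, in which many such MCP fusions are tested for effects on mRNA stability and translation.
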