Features (pLannotate 1.2.2; 24 found; start..end, strand, type, name):
     28..46      +  enhancer       CMV enhancer (fragment): human cytomegalovirus immediate early enhancer
     71..137     +  CDS            small t antigen (fragment): SV40 (simian virus 40) small t antigen
    144..1322    +  promoter       EF-1α promoter: strong constitutive promoter for human elongation factor EF-1α
   1339..1357    +  promoter       T7 promoter: promoter for bacteriophage T7 RNA polymerase
   1436..1460    +  protein_bind   attB1: mutant version of attB; recombination site for the Gateway® BP reaction BP Clonase™
   1466..4042    +  CDS            DDX24: DDX24_HUMAN - Experimental evidence at protein level: Swiss-Prot protein existence level 1. ATP-dependent RNA helicase. From Homo sapiens (Human).
   4047..4071    -  protein_bind   attB2: mutant version of attB; recombination site for the Gateway® BP reaction BP Clonase™
   4196..4237    +  CDS            V5 tag: epitope tag from simian virus 5
   4250..4636    +  CDS            MS2: bacteriophage MS2 coat protein binds to a specific stem-loop structure in the viral RNA (Peabody, 1993)
   4698..4922    +  polyA_signal   bGH poly(A) signal: bovine growth hormone polyadenylation signal
   4926..4947    +  promoter       SV40 promoter (fragment): SV40 enhancer and early promoter
   4968..5201    +  rep_origin     f1 ori (fragment) (sequence partly withheld): f1 bacteriophage origin of replication; arrow indicates direction of (+) strand synthesis
   5206..5253    +  protein_bind   FRT: FLP-mediated recombination occurs in the 8-bp core sequence TCTAGAAA (Turan and Bode, 2011). FLP recombinase from the Saccharomyces cerevisiae 2μ plasmid
   5261..6283    +  CDS            HygR: aminoglycoside phosphotransferase from E. coli; aph(4)-Ia; confers resistance to hygromycin
   6293..6418    +  CDS            ble (fragment): BLE_KLEPN - Experimental evidence at protein level: Swiss-Prot protein existence level 1. Binding protein with a strong affinity to the bleomycin family of antibiotics. Binds to CL990; an antimitotic-antibiotic compound. From Klebsiella pneumoniae.
   6413..6534    +  polyA_signal   SV40 poly(A) signal: SV40 polyadenylation signal
   6607..6623    -  protein_bind   lac operator: The lac repressor binds to the lac operator to inhibit transcription in E. coli. This inhibition can be relieved by adding lactose or isopropyl-β-D-thiogalactopyranoside (IPTG). lac repressor encoded by lacI
   6631..6661    -  promoter       lac promoter: promoter for the E. coli lac operon
   6676..6697    -  protein_bind   CAP binding site: CAP binding activates transcription in the presence of cAMP. E. coli catabolite activator protein
   6710..6802    -  CDS            lacI (fragment): lac repressor; lacI; The lac repressor binds to the lac operator to inhibit transcription in E. coli. This inhibition can be relieved by adding lactose or isopropyl-β-D-thiogalactopyranoside (IPTG).
   6985..7573    -  rep_origin     ori: high-copy-number ColE1/pMB1/pBR322/pUC origin of replication
   7744..8604    -  CDS            AmpR: β-lactamase; bla; confers resistance to ampicillin, carbenicillin, and related antibiotics
   8605..8709    -  promoter       AmpR promoter: bla
   8768..8820    -  misc_feature   bom (fragment): basis of mobility region from pBR322
>Addgene plasmid #155512 | DDX24 | addgene full sequence | sequence record 376729 | Addgene NGS Result
GCGATGTACGGGCCAGATATACGCGTTGACATTGATTATTGACTAGGCTTTTGCAAAAAGCTTTGCAAAG
ATGGATAAAGTTTTAAACAGAGAGGAATCTTTGCAGCTAATGGACCTTCTAGGTCTTGAAAGGAGTGGGA
ATTGGCTCCGGTGCCCGTCAGTGGGCAGAGCGCACATCGCCCACAGTCCCCGAGAAGTTGGGGGGAGGGG
TCGGCAATTGAACCGGTGCCTAGAGAAGGTGGCGCGGGGTAAACTGGGAAAGTGATGTCGTGTACTGGCT
CCGCCTTTTTCCCGAGGGTGGGGGAGAACCGTATATAAGTGCAGTAGTCGCCGTGAACGTTCTTTTTCGC
AACGGGTTTGCCGCCAGAACACAGGTAAGTGCCGTGTGTGGTTCCCGCGGGCCTGGCCTCTTTACGGGTT
ATGGCCCTTGCGTGCCTTGAATTACTTCCACCTGGCTGCAGTACGTGATTCTTGATCCCGAGCTTCGGGT
TGGAAGTGGGTGGGAGAGTTCGAGGCCTTGCGCTTAAGGAGCCCCTTCGCCTCGTGCTTGAGTTGAGGCC
TGGCCTGGGCGCTGGGGCCGCCGCGTGCGAATCTGGTGGCACCTTCGCGCCTGTCTCGCTGCTTTCGATA
AGTCTCTAGCCATTTAAAATTTTTGATGACCTGCTGCGACGCTTTTTTTCTGGCAAGATAGTCTTGTAAA
TGCGGGCCAAGATCTGCACACTGGTATTTCGGTTTTTGGGGCCGCGGGCGGCGACGGGGCCCGTGCGTCC
CAGCGCACATGTTCGGCGAGGCGGGGCCTGCGAGCGCGGCCACCGAGAATCGGACGGGGGTAGTCTCAAG
CTGGCCGGCCTGCTCTGGTGCCTGGCCTCGCGCCGCCGTGTATCGCCCCGCCCTGGGCGGCAAGGCTGGC
CCGGTCGGCACCAGTTGCGTGAGCGGAAAGATGGCCGCTTCCCGGCCCTGCTGCAGGGAGCTCAAAATGG
AGGACGCGGCGCTCGGGAGAGCGGGCGGGTGAGTCACCCACACAAAGGAAAAGGGCCTTTCCGTCCTCAG
CCGTCGCTTCATGTGACTCCACGGAGTACCGGGCGCCGTCCAGGCACCTCGATTAGTTCTCGAGCTTTTG
GAGTACGTCGTCTTTAGGTTGGGGGGAGGGGTTTTATGCGATGGAGTTTCCCCACACTGAGTGGGTGGAG
ACTGAAGTTAGGCCAGCTTGGCACTTGATGTAATTCTCCTTGGAATTTGCCCTTTTTGAGTTTGGATCTT
GGTTCATTCTCAAGCCTCAGACAGTGGTTCAAAGTTTTTTTCTTCCATTTCAGGTGTCGTGAGGAATTAG
CTTGGTACTAATACGACTCACTATAGGGAGACCCAAGCTGGCTAGGTAAGCTTGGTACCGAGCTCGGATC
CACTAGTCCAGTGTGGTGGAATTCTGCAGATATCAACAAGTTTGTACAAAAAAGCAGGCTCCACCATGAA
GTTGAAGGACACAAAATCAAGGCCAAAGCAGTCAAGCTGTGGCAAATTTCAGACAAAGGGAATCAAAGTT
GTGGGAAAATGGAAGGAAGTGAAGATTGACCCAAATATGTTTGCAGATGGACAGATGGATGACTTGGTGT
GCTTTGAGGAATTGACAGATTACCAGTTGGTCTCCCCTGCCAAGAATCCCTCCAGTCTCTTCTCAAAGGA
AGCACCCAAGAGAAAGGCACAAGCTGTTTCAGAAGAAGAGGAGGAGGAGGAGGGAAAGTCTAGCTCACCA
AAGAAAAAGATCAAGTTGAAGAAAAGTAAAAATGTAGCAACTGAAGGAACCAGTACCCAGAAAGAATTTG
AAGTGAAAGATCCTGAGCTGGAGGCCCAGGGAGATGACATGGTTTGTGATGATCCGGAGGCTGGGGAGAT
GACATCAGAAAACCTGGTCCAAACTGCTCCAAAAAAGAAGAAAAATAAAGGGAAAAAAGGGTTGGAGCCT
TCTCAGAGCACTGCTGCCAAGGTGCCCAAAAAAGCGAAGACATGGATTCCTGAAGTTCATGATCAGAAAG
CAGATGTGTCAGCTTGGAAGGACCTGTTTGTTCCCAGGCCGGTTCTCCGAGCACTCAGCTTTCTAGGCTT
CTCTGCACCCACACCAATCCAAGCCCTGACCTTGGCACCTGCCATCCGTGACAAACTGGACATCCTTGGG
GCTGCTGAGACAGGAAGTGGGAAAACTCTTGCCTTTGCCATCCCAATGATTCATGCGGTGTTGCAGTGGC
AGAAGAGGAATGCTGCCCCTCCTCCAAGTAACACCGAAGCACCACCTGGAGAGACCAGAACTGAGGCCGG
AGCTGAGACTAGATCACCAGGCAAGGCTGAAGCTGAGTCTGATGCATTGCCTGACGATACTGTAATTGAG
AGTGAAGCACTGCCCAGTGATATTGCAGCCGAGGCCAGAGCCAAGACTGGAGGCACTGTCTCAGACCAGG
CGTTGCTCTTTGGTGACGATGATGCTGGTGAAGGGCCTTCTTCCCTGATCAGGGAGAAACCTGTTCCCAA
ACAGAATGAGAATGAGGAGGAAAATCTTGATAAAGAGCAGACTGGAAATCTAAAACAGGAGTTGGATGAC
AAAAGCGCCACCTGTAAGGCATATCCAAAGCGTCCTCTGCTTGGACTGGTTCTGACTCCCACTCGAGAGC
TGGCCGTCCAGGTCAAACAGCACATTGATGCTGTGGCCAGGTTTACAGGAATTAAAACTGCTATTTTGGT
TGGTGGAATGTCCACGCAGAAACAGCAGAGGATGCTGAACCGTCGTCCTGAGATTGTGGTTGCTACTCCA
GGCCGGCTGTGGGAATTAATTAAAGAAAAGCATTATCATTTGAGGAACCTTCGGCAGCTCAGGTGCCTGG
TAGTGGATGAGGCTGACCGGATGGTTGAGAAAGGCCATTTTGCTGAGCTCTCACAGCTGCTAGAGATGCT
CAATGACTCCCAATACAACCCAAAGAGACAAACGCTTGTTTTTTCTGCCACACTCACCCTGGTGCATCAG
GCTCCTGCTCGAATCCTTCATAAGAAGCACACCAAGAAAATGGATAAAACAGCCAAACTTGACCTCCTTA
TGCAGAAAATTGGCATGAGGGGCAAGCCCAAGGTCATTGACCTCACAAGGAATGAGGCCACGGTGGAGAC
GCTAACAGAGACCAAGATCCATTGTGAGACTGATGAGAAAGACTTCTACTTGTACTACTTCCTGATGCAG
TATCCAGGCCGCAGCTTAGTGTTTGCCAACAGTATCTCCTGCATCAAACGCCTCTCTGGGCTCCTCAAAG
TCCTTGATATCATGCCCTTGACCCTGCATGCCTGTATGCACCAGAAGCAGAGGCTCAGAAACCTGGAGCA
GTTTGCCCGTCTGGAAGACTGTGTTCTCTTGGCAACAGATGTGGCGGCTCGGGGTCTGGATATTCCTAAA
GTCCAGCATGTCATCCATTACCAGGTCCCACGTACCTCGGAGATTTATGTCCACCGAAGTGGTCGAACTG
CTCGAGCTACCAATGAAGGCCTCAGTCTGATGCTCATTGGGCCTGAGGATGTGATCAACTTTAAGAAGAT
TTACAAAACGCTCAAGAAAGATGAGGATATCCCACTGTTCCCCGTGCAGACAAAATACATGGATGTGGTC
AAGGAGCGAATCCGTTTAGCTCGACAGATTGAGAAATCTGAGTATCGGAACTTCCAGGCTTGCCTGCACA
ACTCTTGGATTGAGCAGGCAGCAGCTGCCCTGGAGATTGAGCTGGAAGAAGACATGTATAAGGGAGGAAA
AGCTGACCAGCAAGAAGAACGTCGGAGACAAAAGCAGATGAAGGTTCTGAAGAAGGAGCTGCGCCACCTG
CTGTCCCAGCCACTGTTTACGGAGAGCCAGAAAACCAAGTATCCCACTCAGTCTGGCAAGCCGCCCCTGC
TTGTGTCTGCCCCAAGTAAGAGCGAGTCTGCTTTGAGCTGTCTCTCCAAGCAGAAGAAGAAGAAGACAAA
GAAGCCGAAGGAGCCACAGCCGGAACAGCCACAGCCAAGTACAAGTGCAAATTTGGACCCAGCTTTCTTG
TACAAAGTGGTTGATATCCAGCACAGTGGCGGCCGCTCGAGTCTAGAGGGCCCGCGGTTCGAAACCAGCG
GAGGCGGCGGAAGCGGGGGAGGAGGCAGCGGCGGAGGCGGCAGCGGGGGCGGCGGAAGCGCTACCGGTAA
GCCTATCCCTAACCCTCTCCTCGGTCTCGATTCTACGCGTACCGGTATGGCTTCTAACTTTACTCAGTTC
GTTCTCGTCGACAATGGCGGAACTGGCGACGTGACTGTCGCCCCAAGCAACTTCGCTAACGGGGTCGCTG
AATGGATCAGCTCTAACTCGCGATCACAGGCTTACAAAGTAACCTGTAGCGTTCGTCAGAGCTCTGCGCA
GAATCGCAAATACACCATCAAAGTCGAGGTGCCTAAAGTGGCAACCCAGACTGTTGGTGGTGAAGAGCTT
CCTGTAGCCGGATGGAGATCTTACTTAAATATGGAACTAACCATTCCAATTTTCGCCACGAATTCCGACT
GCGAGCTTATTGTTAAGGCAATGCAAGGTCTCCTAAAAGATGGAAACCCGATTCCCTCGGCCATCGCGGC
CAACTCCGGCATCTACGGAGGTGGAGGTGGATCTCGTACGGGTTAGTAATGAGTTTAAACCCGCTGATCA
GCCTCGACTGTGCCTTCTAGTTGCCAGCCATCTGTTGTTTGCCCCTCCCCCGTGCCTTCCTTGACCCTGG
AAGGTGCCACTCCCACTGTCCTTTCCTAATAAAATGAGGAAATTGCATCGCATTGTCTGAGTAGGTGTCA
TTCTATTCTGGGGGGTGGGGTGGGGCAGGACAGCAAGGGGGAGGATTGGGAAGACAATAGCAGGCATGCT
GGGGATGCGGTGGGCTCTATGGCTTCTGAGGCGGAAAGAACCAGCTGGGGCTCTAGGGGGTATCCCC
[124 nt withheld, positions 4968-5091]
C
[91 nt withheld, positions 5093-5183]
AGGGTGATGGTTCACGTACCTAGAAGTTCCTATTCCGAAGTTCCTATTCTCTAGAAAGTATAGGAACTTC
CTTGGCCAAAAAGCCTGAACTCACCGCGACGTCTGTCGAGAAGTTTCTGATCGAAAAGTTCGACAGCGTC
TCCGACCTGATGCAGCTCTCGGAGGGCGAAGAATCTCGTGCTTTCAGCTTCGATGTAGGAGGGCGTGGAT
ATGTCCTGCGGGTAAATAGCTGCGCCGATGGTTTCTACAAAGATCGTTATGTTTATCGGCACTTTGCATC
GGCCGCGCTCCCGATTCCGGAAGTGCTTGACATTGGGGAATTCAGCGAGAGCCTGACCTATTGCATCTCC
CGCCGTGCACAGGGTGTCACGTTGCAAGACCTGCCTGAAACCGAACTGCCCGCTGTTCTGCAGCCGGTCG
CGGAGGCCATGGATGCGATCGCTGCGGCCGATCTTAGCCAGACGAGCGGGTTCGGCCCATTCGGACCGCA
AGGAATCGGTCAATACACTACATGGCGTGATTTCATATGCGCGATTGCTGATCCCCATGTGTATCACTGG
CAAACTGTGATGGACGACACCGTCAGTGCGTCCGTCGCGCAGGCTCTCGATGAGCTGATGCTTTGGGCCG
AGGACTGCCCCGAAGTCCGGCACCTCGTGCACGCGGATTTCGGCTCCAACAATGTCCTGACGGACAATGG
CCGCATAACAGCGGTCATTGACTGGAGCGAGGCGATGTTCGGGGATTCCCAATACGAGGTCGCCAACATC
TTCTTCTGGAGGCCGTGGTTGGCTTGTATGGAGCAGCAGACGCGCTACTTCGAGCGGAGGCATCCGGAGC
TTGCAGGATCGCCGCGGCTCCGGGCGTATATGCTCCGCATTGGTCTTGACCAACTCTATCAGAGCTTGGT
TGACGGCAATTTCGATGATGCAGCTTGGGCGCAGGGTCGATGCGACGCAATCGTCCGATCCGGAGCCGGG
ACTGTCGGGCGTACACAAATCGCCCGCAGAAGCGCGGCCGTCTGGACCGATGGCTGTGTAGAAGTACTCG
CCGATAGTGGAAACCGACGCCCCAGCACTCGTCCGAGGGCAAAGGAATAGCACGTACTACGAGATTTCGA
TTCCACCGCCGCCTTCTATGAAAGGTTGGGCTTCGGAATCGTTTTCCGGGACGCCGGCTGGATGATCCTC
CAGCGCGGGGATCTCATGCTGGAGTTCTTCGCCCACCCCAACTTGTTTATTGCAGCTTATAATGGTTACA
AATAAAGCAATAGCATCACAAATTTCACAAATAAAGCATTTTTTTCACTGCATTCTAGTTGTGGTTTGTC
CAAACTCATCAATGTATCTTATCATGTCTGTATACCGTCGACCTCTAGCTAGAGCTTGGCGTAATCATGG
TCATAGCTGTTTCCTGTGTGAAATTGTTATCCGCTCACAATTCCACACAACATACGAGCCGGAAGCATAA
AGTGTAAAGCCTGGGGTGCCTAATGAGTGAGCTAACTCACATTAATTGCGTTGCGCTCACTGCCCGCTTT
CCAGTCGGGAAACCTGTCGTGCCAGCTGCATTAATGAATCGGCCAACGCGCGGGGAGAGGCGGTTTGCGT
ATTGGGCGCTCTTCCGCTTCCTCGCTCACTGACTCGCTGCGCTCGGTCGTTCGGCTGCGGCGAGCGGTAT
CAGCTCACTCAAAGGCGGTAATACGGTTATCCACAGAATCAGGGGATAACGCAGGAAAGAACATGTGAGC
AAAAGGCCAGCAAAAGGCCAGGAACCGTAAAAAGGCCGCGTTGCTGGCGTTTTTCCATAGGCTCCGCCCC
CCTGACGAGCATCACAAAAATCGACGCTCAAGTCAGAGGTGGCGAAACCCGACAGGACTATAAAGATACC
AGGCGTTTCCCCCTGGAAGCTCCCTCGTGCGCTCTCCTGTTCCGACCCTGCCGCTTACCGGATACCTGTC
CGCCTTTCTCCCTTCGGGAAGCGTGGCGCTTTCTCATAGCTCACGCTGTAGGTATCTCAGTTCGGTGTAG
GTCGTTCGCTCCAAGCTGGGCTGTGTGCACGAACCCCCCGTTCAGCCCGACCGCTGCGCCTTATCCGGTA
ACTATCGTCTTGAGTCCAACCCGGTAAGACACGACTTATCGCCACTGGCAGCAGCCACTGGTAACAGGAT
TAGCAGAGCGAGGTATGTAGGCGGTGCTACAGAGTTCTTGAAGTGGTGGCCTAACTACGGCTACACTAGA
AGAACAGTATTTGGTATCTGCGCTCTGCTGAAGCCAGTTACCTTCGGAAAAAGAGTTGGTAGCTCTTGAT
CCGGCAAACAAACCACCGCTGGTAGCGGTGGTTTTTTTGTTTGCAAGCAGCAGATTACGCGCAGAAAAAA
AGGATCTCAAGAAGATCCTTTGATCTTTTCTACGGGGTCTGACGCTCAGTGGAACGAAAACTCACGTTAA
GGGATTTTGGTCATGAGATTATCAAAAAGGATCTTCACCTAGATCCTTTTAAATTAAAAATGAAGTTTTA
AATCAATCTAAAGTATATATGAGTAAACTTGGTCTGACAGTTACCAATGCTTAATCAGTGAGGCACCTAT
CTCAGCGATCTGTCTATTTCGTTCATCCATAGTTGCCTGACTCCCCGTCGTGTAGATAACTACGATACGG
GAGGGCTTACCATCTGGCCCCAGTGCTGCAATGATACCGCGAGACCCACGCTCACCGGCTCCAGATTTAT
CAGCAATAAACCAGCCAGCCGGAAGGGCCGAGCGCAGAAGTGGTCCTGCAACTTTATCCGCCTCCATCCA
GTCTATTAATTGTTGCCGGGAAGCTAGAGTAAGTAGTTCGCCAGTTAATAGTTTGCGCAACGTTGTTGCC
ATTGCTACAGGCATCGTGGTGTCACGCTCGTCGTTTGGTATGGCTTCATTCAGCTCCGGTTCCCAACGAT
CAAGGCGAGTTACATGATCCCCCATGTTGTGCAAAAAAGCGGTTAGCTCCTTCGGTCCTCCGATCGTTGT
CAGAAGTAAGTTGGCCGCAGTGTTATCACTCATGGTTATGGCAGCACTGCATAATTCTCTTACTGTCATG
CCATCCGTAAGATGCTTTTCTGTGACTGGTGAGTACTCAACCAAGTCATTCTGAGAATAGTGTATGCGGC
GACCGAGTTGCTCTTGCCCGGCGTCAATACGGGATAATACCGCGCCACATAGCAGAACTTTAAAAGTGCT
CATCATTGGAAAACGTTCTTCGGGGCGAAAACTCTCAAGGATCTTACCGCTGTTGAGATCCAGTTCGATG
TAACCCACTCGTGCACCCAACTGATCTTCAGCATCTTTTACTTTCACCAGCGTTTCTGGGTGAGCAAAAA
CAGGAAGGCAAAATGCCGCAAAAAAGGGAATAAGGGCGACACGGAAATGTTGAATACTCATACTCTTCCT
TTTTCAATATTATTGAAGCATTTATCAGGGTTATTGTCTCATGAGCGGATACATATTTGAATGTATTTAG
AAAAATAAACAAATAGGGGTTCCGCGCACATTTCCCCGAAAAGTGCCACCTGACGTCGACGGATCGGGAG
ATCTCCCGATCCCCTATGGTGCACTCTCAGTACAATCTGCTCTGATGCCGCATAGTTAAGCCAGTATCTG
CTCCCTGCTTGTGTGTTGGAGGTCGCTGAGTAGTGCGCGAGCAAAATTTAAGCTACAACAAGGCAAGGCT
TGACCGACAATTGCATGAAGAATCTGCTTAGGGTTAGGCGTTTTGCGCTGCTTC
