>Addgene plasmid #155512 | DDX24 | depositor partial sequence | sequence record 300916 | Insert Sequence
ATGAAGTTGAAGGACACAAAATCAAGGCCAAAGCAGTCAAGCTGTGGCAAATTTCAGACAAAGGGAATCA
AAGTTGTGGGAAAATGGAAGGAAGTGAAGATTGACCCAAATATGTTTGCAGATGGACAGATGGATGACTT
GGTGTGCTTTGAGGAATTGACAGATTACCAGTTGGTCTCCCCTGCCAAGAATCCCTCCAGTCTCTTCTCA
AAGGAAGCACCCAAGAGAAAGGCACAAGCTGTTTCAGAAGAAGAGGAGGAGGAGGAGGGAAAGTCTAGCT
CACCAAAGAAAAAGATCAAGTTGAAGAAAAGTAAAAATGTAGCAACTGAAGGAACCAGTACCCAGAAAGA
ATTTGAAGTGAAAGATCCTGAGCTGGAGGCCCAGGGAGATGACATGGTTTGTGATGATCCGGAGGCTGGG
GAGATGACATCAGAAAACCTGGTCCAAACTGCTCCAAAAAAGAAGAAAAATAAAGGGAAAAAAGGGTTGG
AGCCTTCTCAGAGCACTGCTGCCAAGGTGCCCAAAAAAGCGAAGACATGGATTCCTGAAGTTCATGATCA
GAAAGCAGATGTGTCAGCTTGGAAGGACCTGTTTGTTCCCAGGCCGGTTCTCCGAGCACTCAGCTTTCTA
GGCTTCTCTGCACCCACACCAATCCAAGCCCTGACCTTGGCACCTGCCATCCGTGACAAACTGGACATCC
TTGGGGCTGCTGAGACAGGAAGTGGGAAAACTCTTGCCTTTGCCATCCCAATGATTCATGCGGTGTTGCA
GTGGCAGAAGAGGAATGCTGCCCCTCCTCCAAGTAACACCGAAGCACCACCTGGAGAGACCAGAACTGAG
GCCGGAGCTGAGACTAGATCACCAGGCAAGGCTGAAGCTGAGTCTGATGCATTGCCTGACGATACTGTAA
TTGAGAGTGAAGCACTGCCCAGTGATATTGCAGCCGAGGCCAGAGCCAAGACTGGAGGCACTGTCTCAGA
CCAGGCGTTGCTCTTTGGTGACGATGATGCTGGTGAAGGGCCTTCTTCCCTGATCAGGGAGAAACCTGTT
CCCAAACAGAATGAGAATGAGGAGGAAAATCTTGATAAAGAGCAGACTGGAAATCTAAAACAGGAGTTGG
ATGACAAAAGCGCCACCTGTAAGGCATATCCAAAGCGTCCTCTGCTTGGACTGGTTCTGACTCCCACTCG
AGAGCTGGCCGTCCAGGTCAAACAGCACATTGATGCTGTGGCCAGGTTTACAGGAATTAAAACTGCTATT
TTGGTTGGTGGAATGTCCACGCAGAAACAGCAGAGGATGCTGAACCGTCGTCCTGAGATTGTGGTTGCTA
CTCCAGGCCGGCTGTGGGAATTAATTAAAGAAAAGCATTATCATTTGAGGAACCTTCGGCAGCTCAGGTG
CCTGGTAGTGGATGAGGCTGACCGGATGGTTGAGAAAGGCCATTTTGCTGAGCTCTCACAGCTGCTAGAG
ATGCTCAATGACTCCCAATACAACCCAAAGAGACAAACGCTTGTTTTTTCTGCCACACTCACCCTGGTGC
ATCAGGCTCCTGCTCGAATCCTTCATAAGAAGCACACCAAGAAAATGGATAAAACAGCCAAACTTGACCT
CCTTATGCAGAAAATTGGCATGAGGGGCAAGCCCAAGGTCATTGACCTCACAAGGAATGAGGCCACGGTG
GAGACGCTAACAGAGACCAAGATCCATTGTGAGACTGATGAGAAAGACTTCTACTTGTACTACTTCCTGA
TGCAGTATCCAGGCCGCAGCTTAGTGTTTGCCAACAGTATCTCCTGCATCAAACGCCTCTCTGGGCTCCT
CAAAGTCCTTGATATCATGCCCTTGACCCTGCATGCCTGTATGCACCAGAAGCAGAGGCTCAGAAACCTG
GAGCAGTTTGCCCGTCTGGAAGACTGTGTTCTCTTGGCAACAGATGTGGCGGCTCGGGGTCTGGATATTC
CTAAAGTCCAGCATGTCATCCATTACCAGGTCCCACGTACCTCGGAGATTTATGTCCACCGAAGTGGTCG
AACTGCTCGAGCTACCAATGAAGGCCTCAGTCTGATGCTCATTGGGCCTGAGGATGTGATCAACTTTAAG
AAGATTTACAAAACGCTCAAGAAAGATGAGGATATCCCACTGTTCCCCGTGCAGACAAAATACATGGATG
TGGTCAAGGAGCGAATCCGTTTAGCTCGACAGATTGAGAAATCTGAGTATCGGAACTTCCAGGCTTGCCT
GCACAACTCTTGGATTGAGCAGGCAGCAGCTGCCCTGGAGATTGAGCTGGAAGAAGACATGTATAAGGGA
GGAAAAGCTGACCAGCAAGAAGAACGTCGGAGACAAAAGCAGATGAAGGTTCTGAAGAAGGAGCTGCGCC
ACCTGCTGTCCCAGCCACTGTTTACGGAGAGCCAGAAAACCAAGTATCCCACTCAGTCTGGCAAGCCGCC
CCTGCTTGTGTCTGCCCCAAGTAAGAGCGAGTCTGCTTTGAGCTGTCTCTCCAAGCAGAAGAAGAAGAAG
ACAAAGAAGCCGAAGGAGCCACAGCCGGAACAGCCACAGCCAAGTACAAGTGCAAATTAA
